Addgene plasmid #248750: pJB157
Purpose: PopuA+10xTetO biosensor cicuit in pNBU2 integrative Bacteroides plasmid
Depositing lab: Carolina Tropini. Depositing organization: University of British Columbia. Publication: A Bacteroides synthetic biology toolkit to build an in vivo malabsorption biosensor. McCallum G, Burckhardt JC, He J, Hong A, Potvin-Trottier L, Tropini C. Cell. 2026 Feb 19;189(4):1245-1261.e21. doi: 10.1016/j.cell.2025.12.052. Epub 2026 Jan 28. PubMed 41610848.
Backbone
  Vector backbone: pNBU2
  Vector type: Bacterial Expression
Growth in bacteria
  Bacterial resistance: Ampicillin, 100 μg/mL
  Growth temperature: 37°C
  Growth strain: Invitrogen One Shot PIR2 Chemically Competent
  Copy number: Low Copy
Gene/Insert
  Gene/Insert name: PBfP1E6-RBS1PLP-mScarletI3-rrnBT2-10xTetO-T7Te-rrnBT1-PopuA-TetR-rrnBT2-pTetR56-RBS1PLP-mGL-rrnBT2
  Species: Synthetic
  Cloning method: Golden Gate
Terms and licenses: Academic/Nonprofit Terms; Industry Terms: Not Available to Industry
How to cite: pJB157 was a gift from Carolina Tropini (Addgene plasmid # 248750 ; http://n2t.net/addgene:248750 ; RRID:Addgene_248750)
