[The description below was written by a language model from this plasmid's Addgene catalogue record and pLannotate feature annotations shown in this document.]
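Description:
pJB157 is a synthetic biosensor circuit carried on the pNBU2 integrative backbone for Bacteroides and assembled by Golden Gate cloning. The plasmid replicates in E. coli from the R6K γ origin. That origin depends on the pi initiator protein, so the plasmid is maintained at low copy in a pir-type host. Selection in E. coli is by ampicillin through the β-lactamase gene. An incP oriT with an adjacent traJ fragment allows conjugative transfer into a recipient. An annotated erm-family rRNA methyltransferase gene, which confers macrolide-lincosamide resistance, would provide a selectable marker there. pNBU2 vectors generally insert into the Bacteroides chromosome through an NBU2 integrase, but the feature table leaves roughly 3.8–5.7 kb unannotated and does not label an integrase or attachment site.

The insert contains three transcription units, each ending in rrnB or T7Te terminators. The first uses the PBfP1E6 promoter and RBS1PLP to drive mScarlet-I3, which the annotation software matched to a related mScarlet variant. This red signal presumably serves as a constitutive reference. Downstream of it lies an array of ten tet operators, which appear in the table as scattered fragments of tetO-containing promoters. The array is not attached to a reporter and may act as a decoy or titration array for TetR, although the record does not state its role. The second unit places TetR under the PopuA promoter, which is the sensing input. The third unit expresses mGreenLantern from the TetR-repressible pTetR56 promoter. PopuA activity should therefore raise TetR levels and reduce green fluorescence, which inverts the signal. The associated publication describes a Bacteroides toolkit for building an in vivo malabsorption biosensor. The record does not specify the stimulus that PopuA detects.
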