Features (pLannotate 1.2.2; 25 found; start..end, strand, type, name):
    207..877     +  CDS            mScarlet-2I (fragment): mScarlet-I derivative in which the N- and C-termini have been modified to reduce cytotoxicity (Valbuena et al., 2020) preserves the original mammalian codon optimization
    919..946     +  terminator     rrnB T2 terminator: transcription terminator T2 from the E. coli rrnB gene
   1023..1044    +  promoter       PLtetO-1 promoter (fragment): modified phage lambda PL promoter with tet operator sites (Lutz and Bujard, 1997)
   1069..1088    +  promoter       PLtetO-1 promoter (fragment): modified phage lambda PL promoter with tet operator sites (Lutz and Bujard, 1997)
   1119..1137    +  protein_bind   tet operator: tetO; bacterial operator O2 for the tetR and tetA genes tetracycline repressor TetR
   1151..1169    +  protein_bind   tet operator: tetO; bacterial operator O2 for the tetR and tetA genes tetracycline repressor TetR
   1193..1213    +  promoter       PLtetO-1 promoter (fragment): modified phage lambda PL promoter with tet operator sites (Lutz and Bujard, 1997)
   1239..1260    +  promoter       H1-2O2 promoter (fragment): doxycycline-inducible variant of the human H1 RNA promoter (Henriksen et al., 2007)
   1278..1299    +  promoter       tight TRE promoter (fragment): Tet-responsive promoter PTight, consisting of seven tet operator sequences followed by the minimal CMV promoter
   1328..1349    +  protein_bind   tetracycline response element (fragment): contains seven copies of the tetracycline operator tetO tetracycline repressor TetR
   1378..1400    +  promoter       PLtetO-1 promoter (fragment): modified phage lambda PL promoter with tet operator sites (Lutz and Bujard, 1997)
   1420..1442    +  promoter       H1-2O2 promoter (fragment): doxycycline-inducible variant of the human H1 RNA promoter (Henriksen et al., 2007)
   1473..1544    +  terminator     rrnB T1 terminator: transcription terminator T1 from the E. coli rrnB gene
   1560..1587    +  terminator     T7Te terminator: phage T7 early transcription terminator
   2125..2745    +  CDS            tetR: TETR2_ECOLX - Experimental evidence at protein level: Swiss-Prot protein existence level 1. TetR is the repressor of the tetracycline resistance element; its N-terminal region forms a helix-turn-helix structure and binds DNA. Binding of tetracycline to TetR reduces the repressor affinity for the tetracycline resistance gene (tetA) promoter operator sites. From Escherichia coli.
   2776..2797    +  terminator     rrnB T2 terminator (fragment): transcription terminator T2 from the E. coli rrnB gene
   2913..2931    +  promoter       PLtetO-1 promoter (fragment): modified phage lambda PL promoter with tet operator sites (Lutz and Bujard, 1997)
   3018..3737    +  CDS            mGreenLantern: monomeric GFP derivative that displays exceptionally high brightness in cells (Campbell et al., 2020)
   3758..3785    +  terminator     rrnB T2 terminator: transcription terminator T2 from the E. coli rrnB gene
   5765..6625    -  CDS            AmpR: β-lactamase; bla; confers resistance to ampicillin, carbenicillin, and related antibiotics
   6626..6642    -  promoter       AmpR promoter (fragment): bla
   7113..7841    +  CDS            ermC': ERM_BACIU - Experimental evidence at protein level: Swiss-Prot protein existence level 1. This protein produces a dimethylation of the adenine residue at position 2085 in 23S rRNA, resulting in reduced affinity between ribosomes and macrolide-lincosamide-streptogramin B antibiotics. From Bacillus subtilis.
   7917..8305    -  rep_origin     R6K γ ori: γ replication origin from E. coli plasmid R6K; requires the R6K initiator protein pi for replication
   8476..8585    +  oriT           oriT: incP origin of transfer
   8618..8663    +  CDS            traJ (fragment): oriT-recognizing protein; traJ
>Addgene plasmid #248750 | pJB157 | addgene full sequence | sequence record 496784 | Addgene NGS Result
CAATTGGGCTACCTTTTTTTTGTTTTGTTTGCAATGGTTAATCTATTGTTAAAATTTAAAGTTTCACTTG
AACTTTCAAATAATGTTCTTATATTTGCAGTGTCGAAAGAAACAAAGTAGGACTGATCACACAACATTTA
AAAAATAACATTATGAAAGCACTCGAAAAGAGATTCAAAGGTAATATTAACAATAATTTATTTTCAATGG
ATAGCACCGAGGCAGTGATCAAGGAGTTCATGCGGTTCAAGGTGCACATGGAGGGCTCCATGAACGGCCA
CGAGTTCGAGATCGAGGGCGAGGGCGAGGGCCGCCCCTACGAGGGCACCCAGACCGCCAAGCTGAAGGTG
ACCAAGGGTGGCCCCCTGCCCTTCTCCTGGGACATCCTGTCCCCTCAGTTCATGTACGGCTCCAGGGCCT
TCATCAAGCACCCCGCCGACATCCCCGACTACTGGAAGCAGTCCTTCCCCGAGGGCTTCAAGTGGGAGCG
CGTGATGATCTTCGAGGACGGCGGCACCGTGTCCGTGACCCAGGACACCTCCCTGGAGGACGGCACCCTG
ATCTACAAGGTGAAGCTCCGCGGCGGCAACTTCCCTCCTGACGGCCCCGTAATGCAGAAGAGGACAATGG
GCTGGGAAGCATCCACCGAGCGGTTGTACCCCGAGGACGTCGTGCTGAAGGGCGACATTAAGATGGCCCT
GCGCCTGAAGGACGGCGGCCGCTACCTGGCGGACTTCAAGACCACCTACAAGGCCAAGAAGCCCGTGCAG
ATGCCCGGCGCCTTCAACATCGACCGCAAGTTGGACATCACCTCCCACAACGAGGACTACACCGTGGTGG
AACAGTACGAACGCTCCGTGGCCCGCCACTCCACCGGCGGCTCCGGTGGCTCCTAATAAATCCTAGCTGA
TTAGCTCGAGAAGGCCATCCTGACGGATGGCCTTTTTTTTGTATGGGGACTCTGAGAACCCTACCTTTCA
AACCCCGAGCGGCCGCTTCTAGAGATCGATTTTAGAGCTGCCTCCCTATCAGTGATAGAGATTGCTACAA
CTGCAAGGTAGTCCCGGTATCCCTATCAGTGATAGAGACTGATAGCTACGAGTCTGAGATCCTACTTGTC
CCTATCAGTGATAGAGACAGTACCGAGTTTTCCCTATCAGTGATAGAGAGCTCATACTGCGACAGAGTCT
TTTCCCTATCAGTGATAGAGATAGGCTCCTTTGTCAAAAGTGATCGCTTCCCTATCAGTGATAGAGACTT
CACGGGATAATGTGTTCTACTCCCTATCAGTGATAGAGAGCTTAAGTCAATCCAATGCGTTCAGGTGCTC
CCTATCAGTGATAGAGAAACTCCGTCATCGTGGATGTCAATACTGACTCCCTATCAGTGATAGAGATTGA
TTTCACCGCTGGCGTCAATTCCCTATCAGTGATAGAGACTTAGGTGTCCCTAGAATTACTAGAGCCAGGC
ATCAAATAAAACGAAAGGCTCAGTCGAAAGACTGGGCCTTTCGTTTTATCTGTTGTTTGTCGGTGAACGC
TCTCTACTAGAGTCACACTGGCTCACCTTCGGGTGGGCCTTTCTGCGTTTATATATGATGTGTAATGACA
ATTATCCTTCCCCAGGAAAATTGTAATAGCCCTGTTGAACATATAAATCTAGTTTAGTTATTGACGCCAA
ATATACGGTGTTTAAGTGAAATATTCAAACTTATTTTATATTTATCTGCCGGTTTGTTCTATTTTGCTGA
GTGATAGGGGAATATTACCCGGAAACTTTCCATATCATTACAAATAAAGCCCTCTGTATGCCCCGGATTT
TGAATATAATTTGTATGTTTAATCCGTTTTTTGTATCTTTGTGCCAGCAAGATACTGGAACAGGCTGTTT
TTATACATAAAAATGCTATTTTTTGCTATTCGTTGAAAGGATTATCTTATCAAATTCTATTCCTTTTTTA
ATTACTCAGTCTGTCAATAATCATTTTATTAATTATTTCGGGATTCATTGTTATTTGTCCCTTATTTAAA
TCAGAACTTTATACGATATAAAGAAAGATTCCTGTTATCGTTTGTTCTTGTCTTGCTGTGTATATTATTT
TAATAACCTAAACCATTTTATTGTATGTCCAGATTAGATAAAAGTAAAGTGATTAACAGCGCATTAGAGC
TGCTTAATGAGGTCGGAATCGAAGGTTTAACAACCCGTAAACTCGCCCAGAAGCTAGGTGTAGAGCAGCC
TACATTGTATTGGCATGTAAAAAATAAGCGGGCTTTGCTCGACGCCTTAGCCATTGAGATGTTAGATAGG
CACCATACTCACTTTTGCCCTTTAGAAGGGGAAAGCTGGCAAGATTTTTTACGTAATAACGCTAAAAGTT
TTAGATGTGCTTTACTAAGTCATCGCGATGGAGCAAAAGTACATTTAGGTACACGGCCTACAGAAAAACA
GTATGAAACTCTCGAAAATCAATTAGCCTTTTTATGCCAACAAGGTTTTTCACTAGAGAATGCATTATAT
GCACTCAGCGCTGTGGGGCATTTTACTTTAGGTTGCGTATTGGAAGATCAAGAGCATCAAGTCGCTAAAG
AAGAAAGGGAAACACCTACTACTGATAGTATGCCGCCATTATTACGACAAGCTATCGAATTATTTGATCA
CCAAGGTGCAGAGCCAGCCTTCTTATTCGGCCTTGAATTGATCATATGCGGATTAGAAAAACAACTTAAA
TGTGAAAGTGGGTCTTAATGGCCACATCGGTTCCTGCTAGAAGGCCCATCCTGACGGATGGCCTTTTGGT
ATTCGAGCATTACCTCATACTTTGGATTTTTGTTTTGTTTGCAATGGTTAATCTATTGTTAAAATTTAAA
GTTTCACTTGAACTTTCAAATAATGTTCTTATATTTGCAGTGTCCCTATCAGTGATAGAGAGTAGGATCA
CACAACATTTAAAAAATAACATTATGAAAGCACTCGAAAAGAGATTCAAAGGTAATATTAACAATAATTT
ATTTTCAATGGTGAGCAAGGGCGAGGAGCTGTTCACCGGGGTGGTGCCCATCCTGGTCGAGCTGGACGGC
GACGTAAACGGCCACAAGTTCAGCGTCCGCGGCGAGGGCGAGGGCGATGCCACCAACGGCAAGCTGACCC
TGAAGTTCATCTGCACCACCGGCAAGCTGCCCGTGCCCTGGCCCACCCTCGTGACCACCTTAGGCTACGG
CGTGGCCTGCTTCGCCCGCTACCCCGACCACATGAAGCAGCACGACTTCTTCAAGTCCGCCATGCCCGAA
GGCTACGTCCAGGAGCGCACCATCTCTTTCAAGGACGACGGTACCTACAAGACCCGCGCCGAGGTGAAGT
TCGAGGGCGACACCCTGGTGAACCGCATCGTGCTGAAGGGCATCGACTTCAAGGAGGACGGCAACATCCT
GGGGCACAAGCTGGAGTACAACTTCAACAGCCACAAGGTCTATATCACGGCCGACAAGCAGAAGAACGGC
ATCAAGGCTAACTTCAAGACCCGCCACAACGTTGAGGACGGCGGCGTGCAGCTCGCCGACCACTACCAGC
AGAACACCCCCATCGGCGACGGCCCCGTGCTGCTGCCCGACAACCACTACCTGAGCCATCAGTCCAAGCT
GAGCAAAGACCCCAACGAGAAGCGCGATCACATGGTCCTGAAGGAGAGGGTGACCGCCGCCGGGATTACA
CATGACATGGACGAGCTGTACAAGTAATAGCGTTCAGCTCGACTGTGAGAAGGCCATCCTGACGGATGGC
CTTTTTTTTTCGTTATAACTAGTTGCGTTCCTAGCCGCTACTAGTGTAATTGCCTATCTTCCAGTGATGG
AACAGCATTTGTGCATTGGCTGCAACAATCAGCCTTACTTGTGCCTGTTCTATTTCCGAACCGACCGCTT
GTATGAATGCATCAAAATTCGTTTTCTCTACGTTGGATTCCTTGTTGCTCATATTGTGATGATAATTTCT
ACAAATATAGTCATTGGTAACTATCTATGAAACTGTTTGATACTTTTATAGTTGATTAAACTTGTTCATG
GCATTTGCCTTAATATCATCCGCTATGTCAATGTAGGGTTTCATAGCTTTGTAGTCGCTGTGTCCCGTCC
ATTTCATGACCACCTGTGCCGGGATTCCGAGAGCCAGCGCATTGCAGATGAATGTCCTTTTTCCTGCATG
GGTACTGAGCAAAGCGTATTTGTGTGTGACTTCATCAATACGTTCATTTCCCTTGTAGTAGGTTTCCCGT
ACAGGCTCGTTGATTTCTGCCAGTTCGCCCAGCTCTTTCAGGTAATCGTTCATCTTCTGGTTGCTGATGA
CGGGCAGAGCCATGTAATTCTCGAAATGGATGTCCTTGTATTTGTCCAGTATGGCTTTGCTGTATTTGTT
CAGTTCAATCGTCAGGCTGTCGGCAGTCTTGACTGTGGTTATTTCGATGTGGTCGGACTTCACATCGCTT
CTTTTCAGATTGCGAACATCCGAATACCGCAAACTCGTAAAGCAGCAGAACAGGAAAACATCACGCACAC
GTTCCAGGTATTGCTTATCCTTGGGTATCTGGTAGTCTTTCAGCTTGTTCAGTTCATCCCAAGTCAGGAA
GATTACTTTTTTCGAGGTGGTTTTCAGTTTCGGTTTGAACGTATCGTATGCAATGTTCTGATGATGTCCT
TTCTTGAAGCTCCAGCGCAGGAACCATTTGAGGAATCCCATTTGCTTGCCGATGGTGCTGTTTCTCATAT
CCTTGGTGTCACGCAGGAAGTTGACGTATTCGTTCAATCCAAACTCGTTGAAATAGTTGAACGTTGCATC
CTCCTTGAACTCTTTGAGGTGGTTCCTCACTGCTGCAAATTTTTCATAGGTGGATGCCGTCCAGTTATTC
TGGTTACCGCACTCTTTTACAAACTCATCGAACACCTCCCAAAAGCTGACAGGGGCTTCTTCCGGCTGTT
CTTCACTGGTGTCTTTCATTCTCATGTTGAAAGCTTCCTTCAACTGTTGGGTCGTTGGCATGACCTCCTG
CACCTCAAATTCCTTGAAAATATTCTGGATTTCGGCATAGTATTTCAGCAAGTCCGTATTGATTTCGGCT
GCACTTTGCTTTAGCTTGTTGGTACATCCGTTCTTTACCCGCTGCTTATCTGCATCCCATTTGGCTACGT
CAATCCGGTAGCCCGTTGTAAACTCGATACGTTGGCTGGCAAAGATGACACGCATACGGATGGGTACGTT
CTCTACGATTGGCACACCGTTCTTTTTCCGGCTCTCCAATGCAAAAATGATGTTGCGCTTGATATTCATA
ATTGGGTGCGTTTGAAATTCTACACCCAAATATACACCCAATTATTGAGATAGCAAAAGACATTTAGAAA
CATTTACTTTTACTCTATATTGTAATTTACACTTGATTATCAGTCGTTTGCAGTTTTATGATATTCTGTG
AAAGTATAAGTTCGAGAGCCTGTCTCTCCGCAAAAAACGCTGAAAATCAGCAGATTGCAAAACAAACACC
CTGTTTTACACCCAAGAATGTAAAGTCGGGTGTTTTTGTTTTATTTAAGATAATACAACCACTACATAAT
AAAAGAGTAGCGATATTAAAAGAATCCGATGAGAAAAGACTAATATTTATCTATCCATTCAGTTTGATTT
CTCAGGACTTTACATCGTCCTGAAAGTATTTGTTGGTACCGGTACCGAGGACGCGACAGCTGCAGACGCG
TTATGAGTAAACTTGGTCTGACAGTTACCAATGCTTAATCAGTGAGGCACCTATCTCAGCGATCTGTCTA
TTTCGTTCATCCATAGTTGCCTGACTCCCCGTCGTGTAGATAACTACGATACGGGAGGGCTTACCATCTG
GCCCCAGTGCTGCAATGATACCGCGGGACCCACGCTCACCGGCTCCAGATTTATCAGCAATAAACCAGCC
AGCCGGAAGGGCCGAGCGCAGAAGTGGTCCTGCAACTTTATCCGCCTCCATCCAGTCTATTAATTGTTGC
CGGGAAGCTAGAGTAAGTAGTTCGCCAGTTAATAGTTTGCGCAACGTTGTTGCCATTGCTACAGGCATCG
TGGTGTCACGCTCGTCGTTTGGTATGGCTTCATTCAGCTCCGGTTCCCAACGATCAAGGCGAGTTACATG
ATCCCCCATGTTGTGCAAAAAAGCGGTTAGCTCCTTCGGTCCTCCGATCGTTGTCAGAAGTAAGTTGGCC
GCAGTGTTATCACTCATGGTTATGGCAGCACTGCATAATTCTCTTACTGTCATGCCATCCGTAAGATGCT
TTTCTGTGACTGGTGAGTACTCAACCAAGTCATTCTGAGAATAGTGTATGCGGCGACCGAGTTGCTCTTG
CCCGGCGTCAATACGGGATAATACCGCGCCACATAGCAGAACTTTAAAAGTGCTCATCATTGGAAAACGT
TCTTCGGGGCGAAAACTCTCAAGGATCTTACCGCTGTTGAGATCCAGTTCGATGTAACCCACTCGTGCAC
CCAACTGATCTTCAGCATCTTTTACTTTCACCAGCGTTTCTGGGTGAGCAAAAACAGGAAGGCAAAATGC
CGCAAAAAAGGGAATAAGGGCGACACGGAAATGTTGAATACTCATACTCTTCCTTTTTCAATCATGGCCG
CGGGATTAAAAGTCGGGGATTGGTGAACAAAAAGGTGTTTCTCTCTTTAAGAGAAATATCGTTTTGCTAA
ACAGTTGATATTGAGGTATCATTTTATCGTAAAAGACATTTTTGCTCAACAATTGCTTGACGGAAATCAA
CAAATTTTAGCATTTTGTAAAAAAGTCGCTATATAATTTGGTGAATTGGAGTTATTTTCATATTTTTGCA
TCCCGAAGAGTTTCTCTTAAAGAGAGAAACATCTTTTGCATACCTTTTCCGACCGAATTTTTATGTCGTA
AAGAGGGGCTTTGCAGGGGGTGGACTCAGAAAGATGAGAATAGATGACTATTGTAGTTGAAACACATAGA
AAGTTGCTGATATACAGACCGATACGCATATCGGGATGAACCATGAGTACGTTCTTTTCTCAAAAAACAT
AAATATTCGAAAAGAGATGCAATAAATTAAGGAGAGGTTATAATGAACAAAGTAAATATAAAAGATAGTC
AAAATTTTATTACTTCAAAATATCACATAGAAAAAATAATGAATTGCATAAGTTTAGATGAAAAAGATAA
CATCTTTGAAATAGGTGCAGGGAAAGGTCATTTTACTGCTGGATTGGTAAAGAGATGTAATTTTGTAACG
GCGATAGAAATTGATTCTAAATTATGTGAGGTAACTCGTAATAAGCTCTTAAATTATCCTAACTATCAAA
TAGTAAATGATGATATACTGAAATTTACATTTCCTAGCCACAATCCATATAAAATATTTGGCAACATACC
TTACAACATAAGCACAAATATAATTCGAAAAATTGTTTTTGAAAGTTCAGCCACAATAAGTTATTTAATA
GTGGAATATGGTTTTGCTAAAATGTTATTAGATACAAACAGATCACTAGCATTGCTGTTAATGGCAGAGG
TAGATATTTCTATATTAGCAAAAATTCCTAGGTATTATTTCCATCCAAAACCTAAAGTGGATAGCACATT
AATTGTATTAAAAAGAAAGCCAGCAAAAATGGCATTTAAAGAGAGAAAAAAATATGAAACTTTTGTAATG
AAATGGGTTAACAAAGAGTACGAAAAACTGTTTACAAAAAATCAATTTAATAAAGCTTTAAAACATGCGA
GAATATATGATATAAACAATATTAGTTTCGAACAATTTGTATCGCTATTTAATAGTTATAAAATATTTAA
CGGCTAAAAACAATAGGCCACATGCAACTGTAAATGTTTACGCGGGTACCGACACCGCGGTGGAGGGGAA
TTCCCATGTCAGCCGTTAAGTGTTCCTGTGTCACTCAAAATTGCTTTGAGAGGCTCTAAGGGCTTCTCAG
TGCGTTACATCCCTGGCTTGTTGTCCACAACCGTTAAACCTTAAAAGCTTTAAAAGCCTTATATATTCTT
TTTTTTCTTATAAAACTTAAAACCTTAGAGGCTATTTAAGTTGCTGATTTATATTAATTTTATTGTTCAA
ACATGAGAGCTTAGTACGTGAAACATGAGAGCTTAGTACGTTAGCCATGAGAGCTTAGTACGTTAGCCAT
GAGGGTTTAGTTCGTTAAACATGAGAGCTTAGTACGTTAAACATGAGAGCTTAGTACGTGAAACATGAGA
GCTTAGTACGTACTATCAACAGGTTGAACTGCTGATCTTCAGATCCTCTACGCCGGACGCATCGTGGCCG
GATCAATTCCGTTTTCCGCTGCATAACCCTGCTTCGGGGTCATTATAGCGATTTTTTCGGTATATCCATC
CTTTTTCGCACGATATACAGGATTTTGCCAAAGGGTTCGTGTAGACTTTCCTTGGTGTATCCAACGGCGT
CAGCCGGGCAGGATAGGTGAAGTAGGCCCACCCGCGAGCGGGTGTTCCTTCTTCACTGTCCCTTATTCGC
ACCTGGCGGTGCTCAACGGGAATCCTGCTCTGCGAGGCTGGCCGGCTACCGCCGGCGTAACAGATGAGGG
CAAGCGGATGGCTGATGAAACCAAGCCAACCAGGAAGGGCAGCCCACCTATCACGGAATTGATCCCCCTC
GAATTGGAATTCTAGCCTGGAATAGGGAAGCACCACATCACC
